>Addgene plasmid #55891 | mRuby2-Calnexin-N-14 | addgene full sequence | sequence record 221621 | Addgene NGS Result
CGTTACATAACTTACGGTAAATGGCCCGCCTGGCTGACCGCCCAACGACCCCCGCCCATTGACGTCAATA
ATGACGTATGTTCCCATAGTAACGCCAATAGGGACTTTCCATTGACGTCAATGGGTGGAGTATTTACGGT
AAACTGCCCACTTGGCAGTACATCAAGTGTATCATATGCCAAGTACGCCCCCTATTGACGTCAATGACGG
TAAATGGCCCGCCTGGCATTATGCCCAGTACATGACCTTATGGGACTTTCCTACTTGGCAGTACATCTAC
GTATTAGTCATCGCTATTACCATGGTGATGCGGTTTTGGCAGTACATCAATGGGCGTGGATAGCGGTTTG
ACTCACGGGGATTTCCAAGTCTCCACCCCATTGACGTCAATGGGAGTTTGTTTTGGCACCAAAATCAACG
GGACTTTCCAAAATGTCGTAACAACTCCGCCCCATTGACGCAAATGGGCGGTAGGCGTGTACGGTGGGAG
GTCTATATAAGCAGAGCTGGTTTAGTGAACCGTCAGATCCGCTAGCGCTACCGGACTCAGATCTCGAGAC
CGCCATGGAAGGGAAGTGGTTGCTGTGTATGTTACTGGTGCTTGGAACTGCTATTGTTGAGGCTCATGAT
GGACATGATGATGATGTGATTGATATTGAGGATGACCTTGACGATGTCATTGAAGAGGTAGAAGACTCAA
AACCAGATACCACTGCTCCTCCTTCATCTCCCAAGGTTACTTACAAAGCTCCAGTTCCAACAGGGGAAGT
ATATTTTGCTGATTCTTTTGACAGAGGAACTCTGTCAGGGTGGATTTTATCCAAAGCCAAGAAAGACGAT
ACCGATGATGAAATTGCCAAATATGATGGAAAGTGGGAGGTAGAGGAAATGAAGGAGTCAAAGCTTCCAG
GTGATAAAGGACTTGTGTTGATGTCTCGGGCCAAGCATCATGCCATCTCTGCTAAACTGAACAAGCCCTT
CCTGTTTGACACCAAGCCTCTCATTGTTCAGTATGAGGTTAATTTCCAAAATGGAATAGAATGTGGTGGT
GCCTATGTGAAACTGCTTTCTAAAACACCAGAACTCAACCTGGATCAGTTCCATGACAAGACCCCTTATA
CGATTATGTTTGGTCCAGATAAATGTGGAGAGGACTATAAACTGCACTTCATCTTCCGACACAAAAACCC
CAAAACGGGTATCTATGAAGAAAAACATGCTAAGAGGCCAGATGCAGATCTGAAGACCTATTTTACTGAT
AAGAAAACACATCTTTACACACTAATCTTGAATCCAGATAATAGTTTTGAAATACTGGTTGACCAATCTG
TGGTGAATAGTGGAAATCTGCTCAATGACATGACTCCTCCTGTAAATCCTTCACGTGAAATTGAGGACCC
AGAAGACCGGAAGCCCGAGGATTGGGATGAAAGACCAAAAATCCCAGATCCAGAAGCTGTCAAGCCAGAT
GACTGGGATGAAGATGCCCCTGCTAAGATTCCAGATGAAGAGGCCACAAAACCCGAAGGCTGGTTAGATG
ATGAGCCTGAGTACGTACCTGATCCAGACGCAGAGAAACCTGAGGATTGGGATGAAGACATGGATGGAGA
ATGGGAGGCTCCTCAGATTGCCAACCCTAGATGTGAGTCAGCTCCTGGATGTGGTGTCTGGCAGCGACCT
GTGATTGACAACCCCAATTATAAAGGCAAATGGAAGCCTCCTATGATTGACAATCCCAGTTACCAGGGAA
TCTGGAAACCCAGGAAAATACCAAATCCAGATTTCTTTGAAGATCTGGAACCTTTCAGAATGACTCCTTT
TAGTGCTATTGGTTTGGAGCTGTGGTCCATGACCTCTGACATTTTTTTTGACAACTTTATCATTTGTGCT
GATCGAAGAATAGTTGATGATTGGGCCAATGATGGATGGGGCCTGAAGAAAGCTGCTGATGGGGCTGCTG
AGCCAGGCGTTGTGGGGCAGATGAACGAGGCAGCTGAAGAGCGCCCGTGGCTGTGGGTAGTCTATATTCT
AACTGTAGCCCTTCCTGTGTTCCTGGTTATCCTCTTCTGCTGTTCTGGAAAGAAACAGACCAGTGGTATG
GAGTATAAGAAAACTGATGCACCTCAACCGGATGTGAAGGAAGAGGAAGAAGAGAAGGAAGAGGAAAAGG
ACAAGGGAGATGAGGAGGAGGAAGGAGAAGAGAAACTTGAAGAGAAACAGAAAAGTGATGCTGAAGAAGA
TGGTGGCACTGTCAGTCAAGAGGAGGAAGACAGAAAACCTAAAGCAGAGGAGGATGAAATTTTGAACAGA
TCACCAAGAAACAGAAAGCCACGAAGAGAGGGGGGTGCGTCAGGCGGCAGCGGATCTGGACCGGTCGCCA
CCATGGTGTCTAAGGGCGAAGAGCTGATCAAGGAAAATATGCGTATGAAGGTGGTCATGGAAGGTTCGGT
CAACGGCCACCAATTCAAATGCACAGGTGAAGGAGAAGGCAATCCGTACATGGGAACTCAAACCATGAGG
ATCAAAGTCATCGAGGGAGGACCCCTGCCATTTGCCTTTGACATTCTTGCCACGTCGTTCATGTATGGCA
GCCGTACTTTTATCAAGTACCCGAAAGGCATTCCTGATTTCTTTAAACAGTCCTTTCCTGAGGGTTTTAC
TTGGGAAAGAGTTACGAGATACGAAGATGGTGGAGTCGTCACCGTCATGCAGGACACCAGCCTTGAGGAT
GGCTGTCTCGTTTACCACGTCCAAGTCAGAGGGGTAAACTTTCCCTCCAATGGTCCCGTGATGCAGAAGA
AGACCAAGGGTTGGGAGCCTAATACAGAGATGATGTATCCAGCAGATGGTGGTCTGAGGGGATACACTCA
TATGGCACTGAAAGTTGATGGTGGTGGCCATCTGTCTTGCTCTTTCGTAACAACTTACAGGTCAAAAAAG
ACCGTCGGGAACATCAAGATGCCCGGTATCCATGCCGTTGATCACCGCCTGGAAAGGTTAGAGGAAAGTG
ACAATGAAATGTTCGTAGTACAACGCGAACACGCAGTTGCCAAGTTCGCCGGGCTTGGTGGTGGGATGGA
CGAGCTGTACAAGTAAGCGGCCGCGACTCTAGATCATAATCAGCCATACCACATTTGTAGAGGTTTTACT
TGCTTTAAAAAACCTCCCACACCTCCCCCTGAACCTGAAACATAAAATGAATGCAATTGTTGTTGTTAAC
TTGTTTATTGCAGCTTATAATGGTTACAAATAAAGCAATAGCATCACAAATTTCACAAATAAAGCATTTT
TTTCACTGCATTCTAGTTGTGGTTTGTCCAAACTCATCAATGTATCTTAAGGCGTAAATTGTAAGCGTTA
ATATTTTGTTAAAATTCGCGTTAAATTTTTGTTAAATCAGCTCATTTTTTAACCAATAGGCCGAAATCGG
CAAAATCCCTTATAAATCAAAAGAATAGACCGAGATAGGGT
[37 nt withheld, positions 3472-3508]
AAAGAACGTGGACTCCAACGTCAAAGG
[49 nt withheld, positions 3536-3584]
T
[91 nt withheld, positions 3586-3676]
G
[124 nt withheld, positions 3678-3801]
CAGGTGGCACTTTTCGGGGAAATGTGCGCGGAACCCCTATTTGTTTATTTTTCTAAATACATTCAAATAT
GTATCCGCTCATGAGACAATAACCCTGATAAATGCTTCAATAATATTGAAAAAGGAAGAGTCCTGAGGCG
GAAAGAACCAGCTGTGGAATGTGTGTCAGTTAGGGTGTGGAAAGTCCCCAGGCTCCCCAGCAGGCAGAAG
TATGCAAAGCATGCATCTCAATTAGTCAGCAACCAGGTGTGGAAAGTCCCCAGGCTCCCCAGCAGGCAGA
AGTATGCAAAGCATGCATCTCAATTAGTCAGCAACCATAGTCCCGCCCCTAACTCCGCCCATCCCGCCCC
TAACTCCGCCCAGTTCCGCCCATTCTCCGCCCCATGGCTGACTAATTTTTTTTATTTATGCAGAGGCCGA
GGCCGCCTCGGCCTCTGAGCTATTCCAGAAGTAGTGAGGAGGCTTTTTTGGAGGCCTAGGCTTTTGCAAA
GATCGATCAAGAGACAGGATGAGGATCGTTTCGCATGATTGAACAAGATGGATTGCACGCAGGTTCTCCG
GCCGCTTGGGTGGAGAGGCTATTCGGCTATGACTGGGCACAACAGACAATCGGCTGCTCTGATGCCGCCG
TGTTCCGGCTGTCAGCGCAGGGGCGCCCGGTTCTTTTTGTCAAGACCGACCTGTCCGGTGCCCTGAATGA
ACTGCAAGACGAGGCAGCGCGGCTATCGTGGCTGGCCACGACGGGCGTTCCTTGCGCAGCTGTGCTCGAC
GTTGTCACTGAAGCGGGAAGGGACTGGCTGCTATTGGGCGAAGTGCCGGGGCAGGATCTCCTGTCATCTC
ACCTTGCTCCTGCCGAGAAAGTATCCATCATGGCTGATGCAATGCGGCGGCTGCATACGCTTGATCCGGC
TACCTGCCCATTCGACCACCAAGCGAAACATCGCATCGAGCGAGCACGTACTCGGATGGAAGCCGGTCTT
GTCGATCAGGATGATCTGGACGAAGAGCATCAGGGGCTCGCGCCAGCCGAACTGTTCGCCAGGCTCAAGG
CGAGCATGCCCGACGGCGAGGATCTCGTCGTGACCCATGGCGATGCCTGCTTGCCGAATATCATGGTGGA
AAATGGCCGCTTTTCTGGATTCATCGACTGTGGCCGGCTGGGTGTGGCGGACCGCTATCAGGACATAGCG
TTGGCTACCCGTGATATTGCTGAAGAGCTTGGCGGCGAATGGGCTGACCGCTTCCTCGTGCTTTACGGTA
TCGCCGCTCCCGATTCGCAGCGCATCGCCTTCTATCGCCTTCTTGACGAGTTCTTCTGAGCGGGACTCTG
GGGTTCGAAATGACCGACCAAGCGACGCCCAACCTGCCATCACGAGATTTCGATTCCACCGCCGCCTTCT
ATGAAAGGTTGGGCTTCGGAATCGTTTTCCGGGACGCCGGCTGGATGATCCTCCAGCGCGGGGATCTCAT
GCTGGAGTTCTTCGCCCACCCTAGGGGGAGGCTAACTGAAACACGGAAGGAGACAATACCGGAAGGAACC
CGCGCTATGACGGCAATAAAAAGACAGAATAAAACGCACGGTGTTGGGTCGTTTGTTCATAAACGCGGGG
TTCGGTCCCAGGGCTGGCACTCTGTCGATACCCCACCGAGACCCCATTGGGGCCAATACGCCCGCGTTTC
TTCCTTTTCCCCACCCCACCCCCCAAGTTCGGGTGAAGGCCCAGGGCTCGCAGCCAACGTCGGGGCGGCA
GGCCCTGCCATAGCCTCAGGTTACTCATATATACTTTAGATTGATTTAAAACTTCATTTTTAATTTAAAA
GGATCTAGGTGAAGATCCTTTTTGATAATCTCATGACCAAAATCCCTTAACGTGAGTTTTCGTTCCACTG
AGCGTCAGACCCCGTAGAAAAGATCAAAGGATCTTCTTGAGATCCTTTTTTTCTGCGCGTAATCTGCTGC
TTGCAAACAAAAAAACCACCGCTACCAGCGGTGGTTTGTTTGCCGGATCAAGAGCTACCAACTCTTTTTC
CGAAGGTAACTGGCTTCAGCAGAGCGCAGATACCAAATACTGTTCTTCTAGTGTAGCCGTAGTTAGGCCA
CCACTTCAAGAACTCTGTAGCACCGCCTACATACCTCGCTCTGCTAATCCTGTTACCAGTGGCTGCTGCC
AGTGGCGATAAGTCGTGTCTTACCGGGTTGGACTCAAGACGATAGTTACCGGATAAGGCGCAGCGGTCGG
GCTGAACGGGGGGTTCGTGCACACAGCCCAGCTTGGAGCGAACGACCTACACCGAACTGAGATACCTACA
GCGTGAGCTATGAGAAAGCGCCACGCTTCCCGAAGGGAGAAAGGCGGACAGGTATCCGGTAAGCGGCAGG
GTCGGAACAGGAGAGCGCACGAGGGAGCTTCCAGGGGGAAACGCCTGGTATCTTTATAGTCCTGTCGGGT
TTCGCCACCTCTGACTTGAGCGTCGATTTTTGTGATGCTCGTCAGGGGGGCGGAGCCTATGGAAAAACGC
CAGCAACGCGGCCTTTTTACGGTTCCTGGCCTTTTGCTGGCCTTTTGCTCACATGTTCTTTCCTGCGTTA
TCCCCTGATTCTGTGGATAACCGTATTACCGCCATGCATTAGTTATTAATAGTAATCAATTACGGGGTCA
TTAGTTCATAGCCCATATATGGAGTTCCG
Features (pLannotate 1.2.2; 16 found; start..end, strand, type, name):
      1..304     +  enhancer       CMV enhancer: human cytomegalovirus immediate early enhancer
    305..508     +  promoter       CMV promoter: human cytomegalovirus (CMV) immediate early promoter
    531..558     +  misc_feature   MCS (fragment): multiple cloning site
    565..2340    +  CDS            CANX: CALX_HUMAN - Experimental evidence at protein level: Swiss-Prot protein existence level 1. Calcium-binding protein that interacts with newly synthesized glycoproteins in the endoplasmic reticulum. It may act in assisting protein assembly and/or in the retention within the ER of unassembled protein subunits. It seems to play a major role in the quality control apparatus of the ER by the retention of incorrectly folded proteins. Associated with partial T-cell antigen receptor complexes that escape the ER of immature thymocytes, it may function as a signaling complex regulating thymocyte maturati
   2383..3093    +  CDS            mRuby2: mRuby2 is a basic (constitutively fluorescent) red fluorescent protein published in 2012, derived from Entacmaea quadricolor. It has moderate acid sensitivity.
   3112..3195    +  CDS            large T antigen (fragment): large T antigen from SV40 (simian virus 40)
   3218..3339    +  polyA_signal   SV40 poly(A) signal: SV40 polyadenylation signal
   3373..3801    -  rep_origin     f1 ori (sequence partly withheld): f1 bacteriophage origin of replication; arrow indicates direction of (+) strand synthesis
   3828..3932    +  promoter       AmpR promoter: bla
   3934..4291    +  promoter       SV40 promoter: SV40 enhancer and early promoter
   4326..5120    +  CDS            NeoR/KanR: aminoglycoside phosphotransferase from Tn5; aph(3')-II (or nptII); confers resistance to neomycin, kanamycin, and G418 (Geneticin®)
   5141..5293    +  CDS            ble (fragment): BLE_KLEPN - Experimental evidence at protein level: Swiss-Prot protein existence level 1. Binding protein with a strong affinity to the bleomycin family of antibiotics. Binds to CL990; an antimitotic-antibiotic compound. From Klebsiella pneumoniae.
   5352..5399    +  polyA_signal   HSV TK poly(A) signal: herpes simplex virus thymidine kinase polyadenylation signal (Cole and Stacy, 1985)
   5490..5506    -  polyA_signal   bGH poly(A) signal (fragment): bovine growth hormone polyadenylation signal
   5728..6316    +  rep_origin     ori: high-copy-number ColE1/pMB1/pBR322/pUC origin of replication
   6431..6490    +  enhancer       CMV enhancer (fragment): human cytomegalovirus immediate early enhancer
