[The description below was written by a language model from this plasmid's Addgene catalogue record and pLannotate feature annotations shown in this document.]
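Description:
mRuby2-Calnexin-N-14 is a mammalian expression plasmid built on the mRuby2-N1 backbone, an N1-style fusion vector in which a gene of interest is cloned upstream of, and in frame with, a fluorescent protein. It is maintained in E. coli at high copy through a ColE1/pUC-type origin and also carries an f1 bacteriophage origin. A single Tn5 aminoglycoside phosphotransferase gene (NeoR/KanR) serves both hosts: a bacterial bla-type promoter drives it for kanamycin selection in bacteria, and the adjacent SV40 enhancer/early promoter drives it in mammalian cells for G418 selection of stable transfectants, with an HSV TK polyadenylation signal terminating the cassette. The short large T antigen, ble and bGH poly(A) matches in the annotation are fragments and are most likely remnants of the source sequences flanking these elements rather than functional parts.

The payload is human calnexin (CANX), recorded as carrying an I474N substitution, expressed from the human cytomegalovirus immediate early enhancer and promoter and terminated by the SV40 poly(A) signal. The calnexin coding sequence is followed after a short linker by mRuby2, a constitutively fluorescent red protein derived from Entacmaea quadricolor, so the fluorophore sits at the C terminus of the fusion. Calnexin is a calcium-binding chaperone of the endoplasmic reticulum involved in glycoprotein folding and quality control, and here it acts as a targeting module that brings mRuby2 to the ER. The construct is intended as a red ER localization marker for fluorescence imaging of transfected mammalian cells, with listed excitation and emission maxima of 559 and 600 nm. The record does not state the cloning method.
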