Addgene plasmid #55891: mRuby2-Calnexin-N-14
Purpose: Localization: Endoplasmic Reticulum, Excitation: 559, Emission: 600
Depositing lab: Michael Davidson. Depositing organization: Florida State University, Tallahassee. Publication: Improving FRET dynamic range with bright green and red fluorescent proteins. Lam AJ, St-Pierre F, Gong Y, Marshall JD, Cranfill PJ, Baird MA, McKeown MR, Wiedenmann J, Davidson MW, Schnitzer MJ, Tsien RY, Lin MZ. Nat Methods. 2012 Sep 9. doi: 10.1038/nmeth.2171. PubMed 22961245.
Backbone
  Vector backbone: mRuby2-N1
  Backbone size w/o insert (bp): 4750
  Vector type: Mammalian Expression
  Selectable markers: Neomycin (select with G418)
Growth in bacteria
  Bacterial resistance: Kanamycin, 50 μg/mL
  Growth temperature: 37°C
  Growth strain: DH5alpha
  Copy number: High Copy
Gene/Insert
  Gene/Insert name: Calnexin (alt name: NM_001746.3)
  Species: H. sapiens (human)
  Mutation: I474N in Calnexin
  Entrez Gene: CANX (a.k.a. CNX, IP90, P90)
  Promoter: CMV
  Tag / fusion protein: mRuby2 (C terminal on backbone)
  Cloning method: Unknown
  Sequencing primers: 5′ CMV-F; 3′ SV40pA-R
Terms and licenses: Academic/Nonprofit Terms; Industry Terms
Depositor comments: . Excitation = 559; Emission = 600
How to cite: mRuby2-Calnexin-N-14 was a gift from Michael Davidson (Addgene plasmid # 55891 ; http://n2t.net/addgene:55891 ; RRID:Addgene_55891)
