>Addgene plasmid #55891 | mRuby2-Calnexin-N-14 | depositor partial sequence | sequence record 86797 | insert sequence
GTCAGATCCGCTAGCGCTACCGGACTCAGATCTCGAGACCGCCATGGAAGGGAAGTGGTTGCTGTGTATG
TTACTGGTGCTTGGAACTGCTATTGTTGAGGCTCATGATGGACATGATGATGATGTGATTGATATTGAGG
ATGACCTTGACGATGTCATTGAAGAGGTAGAAGACTCAAAACCAGATACCACTGCTCCTCCTTCATCTCC
CAAGGTTACTTACAAAGCTCCAGTTCCAACAGGGGAAGTATATTTTGCTGATTCTTTTGACAGAGGAACT
CTGTCAGGGTGGATTTTATCCAAAGCCAAGAAAGACGATACCGATGATGAAATTGCCAAATATGATGGAA
AGTGGGAGGTAGAGGAAATGAAGGAGTCAAAGCTTCCAGGTGATAAAGGACTTGTGTTGATGTCTCGGGC
CAAGCATCATGCCATCTCTGCTAAACTGAACAAGCCCTTCCTGTTTGACACCAAGCCTCTCATTGTTCAG
TATGAGGTTAATTTCCAAAATGGAATAGAATGTGGTGGTGCCTATGTGAAACTGCTTTCTAAAACACCAG
AACTCAACCTGGATCAGTTCCATGACAAGACCCCTTATACGATTATGTTTGGTCCAGATAAATGTGGAGA
GGACTATAAACTGCACTTCATCTTCCGACACAAAAACCCCAAAACGGGTATCTATGAAGAAAAACATGCT
AAGAGGCCAGATGCAGATCTGAAGACCTATTTTACTGATAAGAAAACACATCTTTACACACTAATCTTGA
ATCCAGATAATAGTTTTGAAATACTGGTTGACCAATCTGTGGTGAATAGTGGAAATCTGCTCAATGACAT
GACTCCTCCTGTAAATCCTTCACGTGAAATTGAGGACCCAGAAGACCGGAAGCCCGAGGATTGGGATGAA
AGACCAAAAATCCCAGATCCAGAAGCTGTCAAGCCAGATGACTGGGATGAAGATGCCCCTGCTAAGATTC
CAGATGAAGAGGCCACAAAACCCGAAGGCTGGTTAGATGATGAGCCTGAGTACGTACCTGATCCAGACGC
AGAGAAACCTGAGGATTGGGATGAAGACATGGATGGAGAATGGGAGGCTCCTCAGATTGCCAACCCTAGA
TGTGAGTCAGCTCCTGGATGTGGTGTCTGGCAGCGACCTGTGATTGACAACCCCAATTATAAAGGCAAAT
GGAAGCCTCCTATGATTGACAATCCCAGTTACCAGGGAATCTGGAAACCCAGGAAAATACCAAATCCAGA
TTTCTTTGAAGATCTGGAACCTTTCAGAATGACTCCTTTTAGTGCTATTGGTTTGGAGCTGTGGTCCATG
ACCTCTGACATTTTTTTTGACAACTTTATCATTTGTGCTGATCGAAGAATAGTTGATGATTGGGCCAATG
ATGGATGGGGCCTGAAGAAAGCTGCTGATGGGGCTGCTGAGCCAGGCGTTGTGGGGCAGATGAACGAGGC
AGCTGAAGAGCGCCCGTGGCTGTGGGTAGTCTATATTCTAACTGTAGCCCTTCCTGTGTTCCTGGTTATC
CTCTTCTGCTGTTCTGGAAAGAAACAGACCAGTGGTATGGAGTATAAGAAAACTGATGCACCTCAACCGG
ATGTGAAGGAAGAGGAAGAAGAGAAGGAAGAGGAAAAGGACAAGGGAGATGAGGAGGAGGAAGGAGAAGA
GAAACTTGAAGAGAAACAGAAAAGTGATGCTGAAGAAGATGGTGGCACTGTCAGTCAAGAGGAGGAAGAC
AGAAAACCTAAAGCAGAGGAGGATGAAATTTTGAACAGATCACCAAGAAACAGAAAGCCACGAAGAGAGG
GGGGTGCGTCAGGCGGCAGCGGATCTGGACCGGTCGCCACCATGGTGTCTAAGGGCGAAGAGCTGATCAA
GGAAAATATGCGTATGAAGGTGGTCATGGAAGGTTCGGTCAACGGCCACCAATTCAAATGCACAGGTGAA
GGAGAAGGCAATCCGTACATGGGAACTCAAACCATGAGGATCAAAGTCATCGAGGGAGGACCCCTGCCAT
TTGCCTTTGACATTCTTGCCACGTCGTTCATGTATGGCAGCCGTACTTTTATCAAGTACCCGAAAGGCAT
TCCTGATTTCTTTAAACAGTCCTTTCCTGAGGGTTTTACTTGGGAAAGAGTTACGAGATACGAAGATGGT
GGAGTCGTCACCGTCATGCAGGACACCAGCCTTGAGGATGGCTGTCTCGTTTACCACGTCCAAGTCAGAG
GGGTAAACTTTCCCTCCAATGGTCCCGTGATGCAGAAGAAGACCAAGGGTTGGGAGCCTAATACAGAGAT
GATGTATCCAGCAGATGGTGGTCTGAGGGGATACACTCATATGGCACTGAAAGTTGATGGTGGTGGCCAT
CTGTCTTGCTCTTTCGTAACAACTTACAGGTCAAAAAAGACCGTCGGGAACATCAAGATGCCCGGTATCC
ATGCCGTTGATCACCGCCTGGAAAGGTTAGAGGAAAGTGACAATGAAATGTTCGTAGTACAACGCGAACA
CGCAGTTGCCAAGTTCGCCGGGCTTGGTGGTGGGATGGACGAGCTGTACAAGTAAGCGGCCGCGACTCTA
GATCATAATCAGCCATACCACAT
